>Addgene plasmid #125412 | Lenti-(BB)-hPGK-KRAB-dCas9-P2A-BlastR VPS13C-TSS-guide1 | addgene full sequence | sequence record 251170 | Addgene NGS Result
GTTTTAGAGCTAGAAATAGCAAGTTAAAATAAGGCTAGTCCGTTATCAACTTGAAAAAGTGGCACCGAGT
CGGTGCTTTTTTGAATTCGCTAGCTAGGTCTTGAAAGGGGTTGGGGTTGCGCCTTTTCCAAGGCAGCCCT
GGGTTTGCGCAGGGACGCGGCTGCTCTGGGCGTGGTTCCGGGAAACGCAGCGGCGCCGACCCTGGGTCTC
GCACATTCTTCACGTCCGTTCGCAGCGTCACCCGGATCTTCGCCGCTACCCTTGTGGGCCCCCCGGCGAC
GCTTCCTGCTCCGCCCCTAAGTCGGGAAGGTTCCTTGCGGTTCGCGGCGTGCCGGACGTGACAAACGGAA
GCCGCACGTCTCACTAGTACCCTCGCAGACGGACAGCGCCAGGGAGCAATGGCAGCGCGCCGACCGCGAT
GGGCTGTGGCCAATAGCGGCTGCTCAGCAGGGCGCGCCGAGAGCAGCGGCCGGGAAGGGGCGGTGCGGGA
GGCGGGGTGTGGGGCGGTAGTGTGGGCCCTGTTCCTGCCCGCGCGGTGTTCCGCATTCTGCAAGCCTCCG
GAGCGCACGTCGGCAGTCGGCTCCCTCGTTGACCGAATCACCGACCTCTCTCCCCAGGACCGGTGATCCG
CCACCATGGATGCTAAGTCACTAACTGCCTGGTCCCGGACACTGGTGACCTTCAAGGATGTATTTGTGGA
CTTCACCAGGGAGGAGTGGAAGCTGCTGGACACTGCTCAGCAGATCGTGTACAGAAATGTGATGCTGGAG
AACTATAAGAACCTGGTTTCCTTGGGTTATCAGCTTACTAAGCCAGATGTGATCCTCCGGTTGGAGAAGG
GAGAAGAGCCCGGCGGTTCCGGCGGAGGGTCGATGGACAAGAAGTACAGCATCGGCCTGGCCATCGGCAC
CAACTCTGTCGGCTGGGCCGTGATCACCGACGAGTACAAGGTGCCCAGCAAGAAATTCAAGGTGCTGGGC
AACACCGACCGGCACAGCATCAAGAAGAACCTGATCGGCGCCCTGCTGTTCGACAGCGGAGAAACAGCCG
AGGCCACCCGGCTGAAGAGAACCGCCAGAAGAAGATACACCAGACGGAAGAACCGGATCTGCTATCTGCA
AGAGATCTTCAGCAACGAGATGGCCAAGGTGGACGACAGCTTCTTCCACAGACTGGAAGAGTCCTTCCTG
GTGGAAGAGGATAAGAAGCACGAGCGGCACCCCATCTTCGGCAACATCGTGGACGAGGTGGCCTACCACG
AGAAGTACCCCACCATCTACCACCTGAGAAAGAAACTGGTGGACAGCACCGACAAGGCCGACCTGCGGCT
GATCTATCTGGCCCTGGCCCACATGATCAAGTTCCGGGGCCACTTCCTGATCGAGGGCGACCTGAACCCC
GACAACAGCGACGTGGACAAGCTGTTCATCCAGCTGGTGCAGACCTACAACCAGCTGTTCGAGGAAAACC
CCATCAACGCCAGCGGCGTGGACGCCAAGGCCATCCTGTCTGCCAGACTGAGCAAGAGCAGACGGCTGGA
AAATCTGATCGCCCAGCTGCCCGGCGAGAAGAAGAATGGCCTGTTCGGCAACCTGATTGCCCTGAGCCTG
GGCCTGACCCCCAACTTCAAGAGCAACTTCGACCTGGCCGAGGATGCCAAACTGCAGCTGAGCAAGGACA
CCTACGACGACGACCTGGACAACCTGCTGGCCCAGATCGGCGACCAGTACGCCGACCTGTTTCTGGCCGC
CAAGAACCTGTCCGACGCCATCCTGCTGAGCGACATCCTGAGAGTGAACACCGAGATCACCAAGGCCCCC
CTGAGCGCCTCTATGATCAAGAGATACGACGAGCACCACCAGGACCTGACCCTGCTGAAAGCTCTCGTGC
GGCAGCAGCTGCCTGAGAAGTACAAAGAGATTTTCTTCGACCAGAGCAAGAACGGCTACGCCGGCTACAT
CGATGGCGGAGCCAGCCAGGAAGAGTTCTACAAGTTCATCAAGCCCATCCTGGAAAAGATGGACGGCACC
GAGGAACTGCTCGTGAAGCTGAACAGAGAGGACCTGCTGCGGAAGCAGCGGACCTTCGACAACGGCAGCA
TCCCCCACCAGATCCACCTGGGAGAGCTGCACGCCATTCTGCGGCGGCAGGAAGATTTTTACCCATTCCT
GAAGGACAACCGGGAAAAGATCGAGAAGATCCTGACCTTCCGCATCCCCTACTACGTGGGCCCTCTGGCC
AGGGGAAACAGCAGATTCGCCTGGATGACCAGAAAGAGCGAGGAAACCATCACCCCCTGGAACTTCGAGG
AAGTGGTGGACAAGGGCGCCAGCGCCCAGAGCTTCATCGAGCGGATGACCAACTTCGATAAGAACCTGCC
CAACGAGAAGGTGCTGCCCAAGCACAGCCTGCTGTACGAGTACTTCACCGTGTACAACGAGCTGACCAAA
GTGAAATACGTGACCGAGGGAATGAGAAAGCCCGCCTTCCTGAGCGGCGAGCAGAAAAAAGCCATCGTGG
ACCTGCTGTTCAAGACCAACCGGAAAGTGACCGTGAAGCAGCTGAAAGAGGACTACTTCAAGAAAATCGA
GTGCTTCGACTCCGTGGAAATCTCCGGCGTGGAAGATCGGTTCAACGCCTCCCTGGGCACATACCACGAT
CTGCTGAAAATTATCAAGGACAAGGACTTCCTGGACAATGAGGAAAACGAGGACATTCTGGAAGATATCG
TGCTGACCCTGACACTGTTTGAGGACAGAGAGATGATCGAGGAACGGCTGAAAACCTATGCCCACCTGTT
CGACGACAAAGTGATGAAGCAGCTGAAGCGGCGGAGATACACCGGCTGGGGCAGGCTGAGCCGGAAGCTG
ATCAACGGCATCCGGGACAAGCAGTCCGGCAAGACAATCCTGGATTTCCTGAAGTCCGACGGCTTCGCCA
ACAGAAACTTCATGCAGCTGATCCACGACGACAGCCTGACCTTTAAAGAGGACATCCAGAAAGCCCAGGT
GTCCGGCCAGGGCGATAGCCTGCACGAGCACATTGCCAATCTGGCCGGCAGCCCCGCCATTAAGAAGGGC
ATCCTGCAGACAGTGAAGGTGGTGGACGAGCTCGTGAAAGTGATGGGCCGGCACAAGCCCGAGAACATCG
TGATCGAAATGGCCAGAGAGAACCAGACCACCCAGAAGGGACAGAAGAACAGCCGCGAGAGAATGAAGCG
GATCGAAGAGGGCATCAAAGAGCTGGGCAGCCAGATCCTGAAAGAACACCCCGTGGAAAACACCCAGCTG
CAGAACGAGAAGCTGTACCTGTACTACCTGCAGAATGGGCGGGATATGTACGTGGACCAGGAACTGGACA
TCAACCGGCTGTCCGACTACGATGTGGACGCTATCGTGCCTCAGAGCTTTCTGAAGGACGACTCCATCGA
TAACAAAGTGCTGACTCGGAGCGACAAGAACCGGGGCAAGAGCGACAACGTGCCCTCCGAAGAGGTCGTG
AAGAAGATGAAGAACTACTGGCGCCAGCTGCTGAATGCCAAGCTGATTACCCAGAGGAAGTTCGACAATC
TGACCAAGGCCGAGAGAGGCGGCCTGAGCGAACTGGATAAGGCCGGCTTCATCAAGAGACAGCTGGTGGA
AACCCGGCAGATCACAAAGCACGTGGCACAGATCCTGGACTCCCGGATGAACACTAAGTACGACGAGAAC
GACAAACTGATCCGGGAAGTGAAAGTGATCACCCTGAAGTCCAAGCTGGTGTCCGATTTCCGGAAGGATT
TCCAGTTTTACAAAGTGCGCGAGATCAACAACTACCACCACGCCCACGACGCCTACCTGAACGCCGTCGT
GGGAACCGCCCTGATCAAAAAGTACCCTAAGCTGGAAAGCGAGTTCGTGTACGGCGACTACAAGGTGTAC
GACGTGCGGAAGATGATCGCCAAGAGCGAGCAGGAAATCGGCAAGGCTACCGCCAAGTACTTCTTCTACA
GCAACATCATGAACTTTTTCAAGACCGAGATTACCCTGGCCAACGGCGAGATCCGGAAGCGGCCTCTGAT
CGAGACAAACGGCGAAACAGGCGAGATCGTGTGGGATAAGGGCCGGGACTTTGCCACCGTGCGGAAAGTG
CTGTCTATGCCCCAAGTGAATATCGTGAAAAAGACCGAGGTGCAGACAGGCGGCTTCAGCAAAGAGTCTA
TCCTGCCCAAGAGGAACAGCGACAAGCTGATCGCCAGAAAGAAGGACTGGGACCCTAAGAAGTACGGCGG
CTTCGACAGCCCCACCGTGGCCTATTCTGTGCTGGTGGTGGCCAAAGTGGAAAAGGGCAAGTCCAAGAAA
CTGAAGAGTGTGAAAGAGCTGCTGGGGATCACCATCATGGAAAGAAGCAGCTTCGAGAAGAATCCCATCG
ACTTTCTGGAAGCCAAGGGCTACAAAGAAGTGAAAAAGGACCTGATCATCAAGCTGCCTAAGTACTCCCT
GTTCGAGCTGGAAAACGGCCGGAAGAGAATGCTGGCCTCTGCCGGCGAACTGCAGAAGGGAAACGAACTG
GCCCTGCCCTCCAAATATGTGAACTTCCTGTACCTGGCCAGCCACTATGAGAAGCTGAAGGGCTCCCCCG
AGGATAATGAGCAGAAACAGCTGTTTGTGGAACAGCACAAACACTACCTGGACGAGATCATCGAGCAGAT
CAGCGAGTTCTCCAAGAGAGTGATCCTGGCCGACGCTAATCTGGACAAGGTGCTGAGCGCCTACAACAAG
CACAGAGACAAGCCTATCAGAGAGCAGGCCGAGAATATCATCCACCTGTTTACCCTGACCAGTCTGGGAG
CCCCTGCCGCCTTCAAGTACTTTGACACCACCATCGACCGGAAGAGGTACACCAGCACCAAAGAGGTGCT
GGACGCCACCCTGATCCACCAGAGCATCACCGGCCTGTACGAGACACGGATCGACCTGTCTCAGCTGGGA
GGCGACGCCTATCCCTATGACGTGCCCGATTATGCCAGCCTGGGCAGCGGCTCCCCCAAGAAAAAACGCA
AGGTGGAAGATCCTAAGAAAAAGCGGAAAGTGGACGGCATTGGTAGTGGGAGCAACGGCAGCAGCGGGGA
TCCGGCCGCAACAAACTTCTCTCTGCTGAAACAAGCCGGAGATGTCGAAGAGAATCCTGGACCGATGGCC
AAGCCTTTGTCTCAAGAAGAATCCACCCTCATTGAAAGAGCAACGGCTACAATCAACAGCATCCCCATCT
CTGAAGACTACAGCGTCGCCAGCGCAGCTCTCTCTAGCGACGGCCGCATCTTCACTGGTGTCAATGTATA
TCATTTTACTGGGGGACCTTGTGCAGAACTCGTGGTGCTGGGCACTGCTGCTGCTGCGGCAGCTGGCAAC
CTGACTTGTATCGTCGCGATCGGAAATGAGAACAGGGGCATCTTGAGCCCCTGCGGACGGTGCCGACAGG
TGCTTCTCGATCTGCATCCTGGGATCAAAGCCATAGTGAAGGACAGTGATGGACAGCCGACGGCAGTTGG
GATTCGTGAATTGCTGCCCTCTGGTTATGTGTGGGAGGGCTAAGAATTCGATATCAAGCTTATCGGTAAT
CAACCTCTGGATTACAAAATTTGTGAAAGATTGACTGGTATTCTTAACTATGTTGCTCCTTTTACGCTAT
GTGGATACGCTGCTTTAATGCCTTTGTATCATGCTATTGCTTCCCGTATGGCTTTCATTTTCTCCTCCTT
GTATAAATCCTGGTTGCTGTCTCTTTATGAGGAGTTGTGGCCCGTTGTCAGGCAACGTGGCGTGGTGTGC
ACTGTGTTTGCTGACGCAACCCCCACTGGTTGGGGCATTGCCACCACCTGTCAGCTCCTTTCCGGGACTT
TCGCTTTCCCCCTCCCTATTGCCACGGCGGAACTCATCGCCGCCTGCCTTGCCCGCTGCTGGACAGGGGC
TCGGCTGTTGGGCACTGACAATTCCGTGGTGTTGTCGGGGAAATCATCGTCCTTTCCTTGGCTGCTCGCC
TGTGTTGCCACCTGGATTCTGCGCGGGACGTCCTTCTGCTACGTCCCTTCGGCCCTCAATCCAGCGGACC
TTCCTTCCCGCGGCCTGCTGCCGGCTCTGCGGCCTCTTCCGCGTCTTCGCCTTCGCCCTCAGACGAGTCG
GATCTCCCTTTGGGCCGCCTCCCCGCGTCGACTTTAAGACCAATGACTTACAAGGCAGCTGTAGATCTTA
GCCACTTTTTAAAAGAAAAGGGGGGACTGGAAGGGCTAATTCACTCCCAACGAAGACAAGATCTGCTTTT
TGCTTGTACTGGGTCTCTCTGGTTAGACCAGATCTGAGCCTGGGAGCTCTCTGGCTAACTAGGGAACCCA
CTGCTTAAGCCTCAATAAAGCTTGCCTTGAGTGCTTCAAGTAGTGTGTGCCCGTCTGTTGTGTGACTCTG
GTAACTAGAGATCCCTCAGACCCTTTTAGTCAGTGTGGAAAATCTCTAGCAGGGCCCGTTTAAACCCGCT
GATCAGCCTCGACTGTGCCTTCTAGTTGCCAGCCATCTGTTGTTTGCCCCTCCCCCGTGCCTTCCTTGAC
CCTGGAAGGTGCCACTCCCACTGTCCTTTCCTAATAAAATGAGGAAATTGCATCGCATTGTCTGAGTAGG
TGTCATTCTATTCTGGGGGGTGGGGTGGGGCAGGACAGCAAGGGGGAGGATTGGGAAGACAATAGCAGGC
ATGCTGGGGATGCGGTGGGCTCTATGGCTTCTGAGGCGGAAAGAACCAGCTGGGGCTCTAGGGGGTATCC
CC
[124 nt withheld, positions 6793-6916]
C
[91 nt withheld, positions 6918-7008]
A
[49 nt withheld, positions 7010-7058]
CCTTTGACGTTGGAGTCCACGTTCTTT
[37 nt withheld, positions 7086-7122]
ACCCTATCTCGGTCTATTCTTTTGATTTATAAGGGATTTTGCCGATTTCGGCCTATTGGTTAAAAAATGA
GCTGATTTAACAAAAATTTAACGCGAATTAATTCTGTGGAATGTGTGTCAGTTAGGGTGTGGAAAGTCCC
CAGGCTCCCCAGCAGGCAGAAGTATGCAAAGCATGCATCTCAATTAGTCAGCAACCAGGTGTGGAAAGTC
CCCAGGCTCCCCAGCAGGCAGAAGTATGCAAAGCATGCATCTCAATTAGTCAGCAACCATAGTCCCGCCC
CTAACTCCGCCCATCCCGCCCCTAACTCCGCCCAGTTCCGCCCATTCTCCGCCCCATGGCTGACTAATTT
TTTTTATTTATGCAGAGGCCGAGGCCGCCTCTGCCTCTGAGCTATTCCAGAAGTAGTGAGGAGGCTTTTT
TGGAGGCCTAGGCTTTTGCAAAAAGCTCCCGGGAGCTTGTATATCCATTTTCGGATCTGATCAGCACGTG
TTGACAATTAATCATCGGCATAGTATATCGGCATAGTATAATACGACAAGGTGAGGAACTAAACCATGGC
CAAGTTGACCAGTGCCGTTCCGGTGCTCACCGCGCGCGACGTCGCCGGAGCGGTCGAGTTCTGGACCGAC
CGGCTCGGGTTCTCCCGGGACTTCGTGGAGGACGACTTCGCCGGTGTGGTCCGGGACGACGTGACCCTGT
TCATCAGCGCGGTCCAGGACCAGGTGGTGCCGGACAACACCCTGGCCTGGGTGTGGGTGCGCGGCCTGGA
CGAGCTGTACGCCGAGTGGTCGGAGGTCGTGTCCACGAACTTCCGGGACGCCTCCGGGCCGGCCATGACC
GAGATCGGCGAGCAGCCGTGGGGGCGGGAGTTCGCCCTGCGCGACCCGGCCGGCAACTGCGTGCACTTCG
TGGCCGAGGAGCAGGACTGACACGTGCTACGAGATTTCGATTCCACCGCCGCCTTCTATGAAAGGTTGGG
CTTCGGAATCGTTTTCCGGGACGCCGGCTGGATGATCCTCCAGCGCGGGGATCTCATGCTGGAGTTCTTC
GCCCACCCCAACTTGTTTATTGCAGCTTATAATGGTTACAAATAAAGCAATAGCATCACAAATTTCACAA
ATAAAGCATTTTTTTCACTGCATTCTAGTTGTGGTTTGTCCAAACTCATCAATGTATCTTATCATGTCTG
TATACCGTCGACCTCTAGCTAGAGCTTGGCGTAATCATGGTCATAGCTGTTTCCTGTGTGAAATTGTTAT
CCGCTCACAATTCCACACAACATACGAGCCGGAAGCATAAAGTGTAAAGCCTGGGGTGCCTAATGAGTGA
GCTAACTCACATTAATTGCGTTGCGCTCACTGCCCGCTTTCCAGTCGGGAAACCTGTCGTGCCAGCTGCA
TTAATGAATCGGCCAACGCGCGGGGAGAGGCGGTTTGCGTATTGGGCGCTCTTCCGCTTCCTCGCTCACT
GACTCGCTGCGCTCGGTCGTTCGGCTGCGGCGAGCGGTATCAGCTCACTCAAAGGCGGTAATACGGTTAT
CCACAGAATCAGGGGATAACGCAGGAAAGAACATGTGAGCAAAAGGCCAGCAAAAGGCCAGGAACCGTAA
AAAGGCCGCGTTGCTGGCGTTTTTCCATAGGCTCCGCCCCCCTGACGAGCATCACAAAAATCGACGCTCA
AGTCAGAGGTGGCGAAACCCGACAGGACTATAAAGATACCAGGCGTTTCCCCCTGGAAGCTCCCTCGTGC
GCTCTCCTGTTCCGACCCTGCCGCTTACCGGATACCTGTCCGCCTTTCTCCCTTCGGGAAGCGTGGCGCT
TTCTCATAGCTCACGCTGTAGGTATCTCAGTTCGGTGTAGGTCGTTCGCTCCAAGCTGGGCTGTGTGCAC
GAACCCCCCGTTCAGCCCGACCGCTGCGCCTTATCCGGTAACTATCGTCTTGAGTCCAACCCGGTAAGAC
ACGACTTATCGCCACTGGCAGCAGCCACTGGTAACAGGATTAGCAGAGCGAGGTATGTAGGCGGTGCTAC
AGAGTTCTTGAAGTGGTGGCCTAACTACGGCTACACTAGAAGAACAGTATTTGGTATCTGCGCTCTGCTG
AAGCCAGTTACCTTCGGAAAAAGAGTTGGTAGCTCTTGATCCGGCAAACAAACCACCGCTGGTAGCGGTG
GTTTTTTTGTTTGCAAGCAGCAGATTACGCGCAGAAAAAAAGGATCTCAAGAAGATCCTTTGATCTTTTC
TACGGGGTCTGACGCTCAGTGGAACGAAAACTCACGTTAAGGGATTTTGGTCATGAGATTATCAAAAAGG
ATCTTCACCTAGATCCTTTTAAATTAAAAATGAAGTTTTAAATCAATCTAAAGTATATATGAGTAAACTT
GGTCTGACAGTTACCAATGCTTAATCAGTGAGGCACCTATCTCAGCGATCTGTCTATTTCGTTCATCCAT
AGTTGCCTGACTCCCCGTCGTGTAGATAACTACGATACGGGAGGGCTTACCATCTGGCCCCAGTGCTGCA
ATGATACCGCGAGACCCACGCTCACCGGCTCCAGATTTATCAGCAATAAACCAGCCAGCCGGAAGGGCCG
AGCGCAGAAGTGGTCCTGCAACTTTATCCGCCTCCATCCAGTCTATTAATTGTTGCCGGGAAGCTAGAGT
AAGTAGTTCGCCAGTTAATAGTTTGCGCAACGTTGTTGCCATTGCTACAGGCATCGTGGTGTCACGCTCG
TCGTTTGGTATGGCTTCATTCAGCTCCGGTTCCCAACGATCAAGGCGAGTTACATGATCCCCCATGTTGT
GCAAAAAAGCGGTTAGCTCCTTCGGTCCTCCGATCGTTGTCAGAAGTAAGTTGGCCGCAGTGTTATCACT
CATGGTTATGGCAGCACTGCATAATTCTCTTACTGTCATGCCATCCGTAAGATGCTTTTCTGTGACTGGT
GAGTACTCAACCAAGTCATTCTGAGAATAGTGTATGCGGCGACCGAGTTGCTCTTGCCCGGCGTCAATAC
GGGATAATACCGCGCCACATAGCAGAACTTTAAAAGTGCTCATCATTGGAAAACGTTCTTCGGGGCGAAA
ACTCTCAAGGATCTTACCGCTGTTGAGATCCAGTTCGATGTAACCCACTCGTGCACCCAACTGATCTTCA
GCATCTTTTACTTTCACCAGCGTTTCTGGGTGAGCAAAAACAGGAAGGCAAAATGCCGCAAAAAAGGGAA
TAAGGGCGACACGGAAATGTTGAATACTCATACTCTTCCTTTTTCAATATTATTGAAGCATTTATCAGGG
TTATTGTCTCATGAGCGGATACATATTTGAATGTATTTAGAAAAATAAACAAATAGGGGTTCCGCGCACA
TTTCCCCGAAAAGTGCCACCTGACGTCGACGGATCGGGAGATCTCCCGATCCCCTATGGTGCACTCTCAG
TACAATCTGCTCTGATGCCGCATAGTTAAGCCAGTATCTGCTCCCTGCTTGTGTGTTGGAGGTCGCTGAG
TAGTGCGCGAGCAAAATTTAAGCTACAACAAGGCAAGGCTTGACCGACAATTGCATGAAGAATCTGCTTA
GGGTTAGGCGTTTTGCGCTGCTTCGCGATGTACGGGCCAGATATACGCGTTGACATTGATTATTGACTAG
TTATTAATAGTAATCAATTACGGGGTCATTAGTTCATAGCCCATATATGGAGTTCCGCGTTACATAACTT
ACGGTAAATGGCCCGCCTGGCTGACCGCCCAACGACCCCCGCCCATTGACGTCAATAATGACGTATGTTC
CCATAGTAACGCCAATAGGGACTTTCCATTGACGTCAATGGGTGGAGTATTTACGGTAAACTGCCCACTT
GGCAGTACATCAAGTGTATCATATGCCAAGTACGCCCCCTATTGACGTCAATGACGGTAAATGGCCCGCC
TGGCATTATGCCCAGTACATGACCTTATGGGACTTTCCTACTTGGCAGTACATCTACGTATTAGTCATCG
CTATTACCATGGTGATGCGGTTTTGGCAGTACATCAATGGGCGTGGATAGCGGTTTGACTCACGGGGATT
TCCAAGTCTCCACCCCATTGACGTCAATGGGAGTTTGTTTTGGCACCAAAATCAACGGGACTTTCCAAAA
TGTCGTAACAACTCCGCCCCATTGACGCAAATGGGCGGTAGGCGTGTACGGTGGGAGGTCTATATAAGCA
GCGCGTTTTGCCTGTACTGGGTCTCTCTGGTTAGACCAGATCTGAGCCTGGGAGCTCTCTGGCTAACTAG
GGAACCCACTGCTTAAGCCTCAATAAAGCTTGCCTTGAGTGCTTCAAGTAGTGTGTGCCCGTCTGTTGTG
TGACTCTGGTAACTAGAGATCCCTCAGACCCTTTTAGTCAGTGTGGAAAATCTCTAGCAGTGGCGCCCGA
ACAGGGACTTGAAAGCGAAAGGGAAACCAGAGGAGCTCTCTCGACGCAGGACTCGGCTTGCTGAAGCGCG
CACGGCAAGAGGCGAGGGGCGGCGACTGGTGAGTACGCCAAAAATTTTGACTAGCGGAGGCTAGAAGGAG
AGAGATGGGTGCGAGAGCGTCAGTATTAAGCGGGGGAGAATTAGATCGCGATGGGAAAAAATTCGGTTAA
GGCCAGGGGGAAAGAAAAAATATAAATTAAAACATATAGTATGGGCAAGCAGGGAGCTAGAACGATTCGC
AGTTAATCCTGGCCTGTTAGAAACATCAGAAGGCTGTAGACAAATACTGGGACAGCTACAACCATCCCTT
CAGACAGGATCAGAAGAACTTAGATCATTATATAATACAGTAGCAACCCTCTATTGTGTGCATCAAAGGA
TAGAGATAAAAGACACCAAGGAAGCTTTAGACAAGATAGAGGAAGAGCAAAACAAAAGTAAGACCACCGC
ACAGCAAGCGGCCGCTGATCTTCAGACCTGGAGGAGGAGATATGAGGGACAATTGGAGAAGTGAATTATA
TAAATATAAAGTAGTAAAAATTGAACCATTAGGAGTAGCACCCACCAAGGCAAAGAGAAGAGTGGTGCAG
AGAGAAAAAAGAGCAGTGGGAATAGGAGCTTTGTTCCTTGGGTTCTTGGGAGCAGCAGGAAGCACTATGG
GCGCAGCGTCAATGACGCTGACGGTACAGGCCAGACAATTATTGTCTGGTATAGTGCAGCAGCAGAACAA
TTTGCTGAGGGCTATTGAGGCGCAACAGCATCTGTTGCAACTCACAGTCTGGGGCATCAAGCAGCTCCAG
GCAAGAATCCTGGCTGTGGAAAGATACCTAAAGGATCAACAGCTCCTGGGGATTTGGGGTTGCTCTGGAA
AACTCATTTGCACCACTGCTGTGCCTTGGAATGCTAGTTGGAGTAATAAATCTCTGGAACAGATTTGGAA
TCACACGACCTGGATGGAGTGGGACAGAGAAATTAACAATTACACAAGCTTAATACACTCCTTAATTGAA
GAATCGCAAAACCAGCAAGAAAAGAATGAACAAGAATTATTGGAATTAGATAAATGGGCAAGTTTGTGGA
ATTGGTTTAACATAACAAATTGGCTGTGGTATATAAAATTATTCATAATGATAGTAGGAGGCTTGGTAGG
TTTAAGAATAGTTTTTGCTGTACTTTCTATAGTGAATAGAGTTAGGCAGGGATATTCACCATTATCGTTT
CAGACCCACCTCCCAACCCCGAGGGGACCCGACAGGCCCGAAGGAATAGAAGAAGAAGGTGGAGAGAGAG
ACAGAGACAGATCCATTCGATTAGTGAACGGATCGGCACTGCGTGCGCCAATTCTGCAGACAAATGGCAG
TATTCATCCACAATTTTAAAAGAAAAGGGGGGATTGGGGGGTACAGTGCAGGGGAAAGAATAGTAGACAT
AATAGCAACAGACATACAAACTAAAGAATTACAAAAACAAATTACAAAAATTCAAAATTTTCGGGTTTAT
TACAGGGACAGCAGAGATCCAGTTTGGTTAATTAAGGTACCGAGGGCCTATTTCCCATGATTCCTTCATA
TTTGCATATACGATACAAGGCTGTTAGAGAGATAATTAGAATTAATTTGACTGTAAACACAAAGATATTA
GTACAAAATACGTGACGTAGAAAGTAATAATTTCTTGGGTAGTTTGCAGTTTTAAAATTATGTTTTAAAA
TGGACTATCATATGCTTACCGTAACTTGAAAGTATTTCGATTTCTTGGCTTTATATATCTTGTGGAAAGG
ACGAAACACCGGGCGCTGAGGCACAAGGAG
Features (pLannotate 1.2.2; 34 found; start..end, strand, type, name):
      1..76      +  misc_RNA       gRNA scaffold: guide RNA scaffold for the Streptococcus pyogenes CRISPR/Cas9 system
    107..617     +  promoter       hPGK promoter: human phosphoglycerate kinase 1 promoter
    666..851     +  CDS            KRAB: Krüppel-associated box (KRAB) transcriptional repression domain from the human zinc finger protein ZNF10 (Margolin et al., 1994)
    873..4976    +  CDS            Cas9: Cas9 (Csn1) endonuclease from the Streptococcus pyogenes Type II CRISPR/Cas system generates RNA-guided double strand breaks in DNA
   5175..5573    +  CDS            BSD: blasticidin S deaminase; Aspergillus terreus BSD; confers resistance to blasticidin
   5574..5595    +  misc_feature   MCS (fragment): pBluescript multiple cloning site
   5598..6186    +  misc_feature   WPRE: woodchuck hepatitis virus posttranscriptional regulatory element
   6237..6256    +  misc_feature   cPPT/CTS (fragment): central polypurine tract and central termination sequence of HIV-1
   6258..6491    +  LTR            3' LTR (ΔU3): self-inactivating 3' long terminal repeat (LTR) from HIV-1
   6523..6747    +  polyA_signal   bGH poly(A) signal: bovine growth hormone polyadenylation signal
   6751..6772    +  promoter       SV40 promoter (fragment): SV40 enhancer and early promoter
   6793..7221    +  rep_origin     f1 ori (sequence partly withheld): f1 bacteriophage origin of replication; arrow indicates direction of (+) strand synthesis
   7235..7564    +  promoter       SV40 promoter: SV40 enhancer and early promoter
   7612..7659    +  promoter       EM7 promoter: synthetic bacterial promoter&nbsp
   7678..8052    +  CDS            BleoR: antibiotic-binding protein; Sh ble from Streptoalloteichus hindustanus; confers resistance to bleomycin, phleomycin, and Zeocin™
   8062..8187    +  CDS            ble (fragment): BLE_KLEPN - Experimental evidence at protein level: Swiss-Prot protein existence level 1. Binding protein with a strong affinity to the bleomycin family of antibiotics. Binds to CL990; an antimitotic-antibiotic compound. From Klebsiella pneumoniae.
   8182..8303    +  polyA_signal   SV40 poly(A) signal: SV40 polyadenylation signal
   8374..8396    -  protein_bind   lac operator (fragment): The lac repressor binds to the lac operator to inhibit transcription in E. coli. This inhibition can be relieved by adding lactose or isopropyl-β-D-thiogalactopyranoside (IPTG). lac repressor encoded by lacI
   8400..8430    -  promoter       lac promoter: promoter for the E. coli lac operon
   8445..8466    -  protein_bind   CAP binding site: CAP binding activates transcription in the presence of cAMP. E. coli catabolite activator protein
   8479..8571    -  CDS            lacI (fragment): lac repressor; lacI; The lac repressor binds to the lac operator to inhibit transcription in E. coli. This inhibition can be relieved by adding lactose or isopropyl-β-D-thiogalactopyranoside (IPTG).
   8754..9342    -  rep_origin     ori: high-copy-number ColE1/pMB1/pBR322/pUC origin of replication
   9513..10373   -  CDS            AmpR: β-lactamase; bla; confers resistance to ampicillin, carbenicillin, and related antibiotics
  10374..10478   -  promoter       AmpR promoter: bla
  10537..10589   -  misc_feature   bom (fragment): basis of mobility region from pBR322
  10744..11123   +  enhancer       CMV enhancer: human cytomegalovirus immediate early enhancer
  11124..11323   +  promoter       CMV promoter: human cytomegalovirus (CMV) immediate early promoter
  11341..11521   +  LTR            5' LTR (truncated): truncated 5' long terminal repeat (LTR) from HIV-1
  11568..11693   +  misc_feature   HIV-1 Ψ: packaging signal of human immunodeficiency virus type 1
  11677..12040   +  CDS            HIV-1 gag (fragment): gag protein from human immunodeficiency virus 1; gag
  12186..12419   +  misc_feature   RRE: The Rev response element (RRE) of HIV-1 allows for Rev-dependent mRNA export from the nucleus to the cytoplasm.
  12796..12896   +  CDS            Rev (fragment): human immunodeficiency virus 1 (HIV-1) Rev protein; rev; enhances nuclear export of unspliced and incompletely spliced viral mRNAs
  12946..13063   +  misc_feature   cPPT/CTS: central polypurine tract and central termination sequence of HIV-1
  13114..13354   +  promoter       U6 promoter: RNA polymerase III promoter for human U6 snRNA
