[The description below was written by a language model from this plasmid's Addgene catalogue record and pLannotate feature annotations shown in this document.]
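Description:
Lenti-(BB)-hPGK-KRAB-dCas9-P2A-BlastR VPS13C-TSS-guide1 is an all-in-one lentiviral CRISPR interference plasmid of about 13.4 kb, built to repress transcription of the human VPS13C gene. It derives from the empty Lenti-(BB)-hPGK-KRAB-dCas9-P2A-BlastR backbone, into which a guide spacer was cloned by a restriction-based method that destroyed the cloning sites; the name indicates that the guide targets the VPS13C transcription start site. In bacteria the plasmid replicates from a high-copy ColE1/pUC-type origin and is selected with ampicillin. The backbone also carries an f1 origin and an SV40/EM7-driven bleomycin/Zeocin resistance cassette lying outside the viral transfer region.

The transfer region has a third-generation, self-inactivating layout. A CMV enhancer/promoter drives a truncated HIV-1 5' LTR, followed by the Ψ packaging signal, a partial gag sequence, the RRE and the cPPT/CTS, and it ends in a WPRE and a ΔU3 3' LTR with a downstream bGH polyadenylation signal. Within it, a human U6 RNA polymerase III promoter expresses the guide fused to the S. pyogenes gRNA scaffold (the circular map is numbered so that the scaffold begins at position 1, directly after U6 and the spacer). The hPGK promoter then drives a single open reading frame encoding the ZNF10 KRAB repression domain fused to Cas9, followed by a 2A peptide and blasticidin S deaminase. The automated annotation labels this simply as Cas9, whereas the catalogue describes it as catalytically inactive. The catalogue also lists a C-terminal HA tag, which is not annotated in the feature table. Transduced mammalian cells can be selected with blasticidin, and the guide recruits KRAB-dCas9 to silence VPS13C without cutting the DNA. The associated publication studies chromatin architecture in human pancreatic islets and the genetics of type 2 diabetes.
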