Addgene plasmid #125412: Lenti-(BB)-hPGK-KRAB-dCas9-P2A-BlastR VPS13C-TSS-guide1
Purpose: CRISPR-mediated repression of VPS13C. KRAB domain and Catalytically inactive Cas9 from S. pyogenes with 2A-BlastR under the hPGK promoter.
Depositing lab: Jorge Ferrer. Depositing organization: Imperial College London. Publication: Human pancreatic islet three-dimensional chromatin architecture provides insights into the genetics of type 2 diabetes. Miguel-Escalada I, Bonas-Guarch S, Cebola I, Ponsa-Cobas J, Mendieta-Esteban J, Atla G, Javierre BM, Rolando DMY, Farabella I, Morgan CC, Garcia-Hurtado J, Beucher A, Moran I, Pasquali L, Ramos-Rodriguez M, Appel EVR, Linneberg A, Gjesing AP, Witte DR, Pedersen O, Grarup N, Ravassard P, Torrents D, Mercader JM, Piemonti L, Berney T, de Koning EJP, Kerr-Conte J, Pattou F, Fedko IO, Groop L, Prokopenko I, Hansen T, Marti-Renom MA, Fraser P, Ferrer J. Nat Genet. 2019 Jun 28. pii: 10.1038/s41588-019-0457-0. doi: 10.1038/s41588-019-0457-0. PubMed 31253982.
Backbone
  Vector backbone: Lenti-(BB)-hPGK-KRAB-dCas9-P2A-BlastR
  Backbone manufacturer: Jorge Ferrer (Addgene #118155)
  Vector type: Mammalian Expression, Lentiviral, CRISPR
  Selectable markers: Blasticidin
Growth in bacteria
  Bacterial resistance: Ampicillin, 100 μg/mL
  Growth temperature: 37°C
  Growth strain: Stbl3
  Copy number: High Copy
Gene/Insert
  Gene/Insert name: KRAB-dCas9-2A-BlastR
  gRNA/shRNA sequence: GGCGCTGAGGCACAAGGAG
  Species: H. sapiens (human)
  Promoter: hPGK and U6
  Tag / fusion protein: HA (C terminal on backbone)
  Cloning method: Restriction Enzyme; 5′ cloning site Unknown (destroyed during cloning); 3′ cloning site Unknown (destroyed during cloning)
  Sequencing primers: 5′ GATCCGCCACCATGGATGC
Terms and licenses: Academic/Nonprofit Terms; Industry Terms: Not Available to Industry
How to cite: Lenti-(BB)-hPGK-KRAB-dCas9-P2A-BlastR VPS13C-TSS-guide1 was a gift from Jorge Ferrer (Addgene plasmid # 125412 ; http://n2t.net/addgene:125412 ; RRID:Addgene_125412)
