>Addgene plasmid #125412 | Lenti-(BB)-hPGK-KRAB-dCas9-P2A-BlastR VPS13C-TSS-guide1 | depositor partial sequence | sequence record 240002 | Guide RNA, gRNA scaffold
NNNNNNNNNNNNNNNNNNNNNNNNNNNNNNNCTTNNNNAAAGGACGAAACACCGGGCGCTGAGGCACAAG
GAGGTTTTAGAGCTAGAAATAGCAAGTTAAAATAAGGCTAGTCCGTTATCAACTTGAAAAAGTGGCACCG
AGTCGGTGCTTTTTTGAATTCGCTAGCTAGGTCTTGAAAGGGGTTGGGGTTGCGCCTTTTCCAAGGCAGC
CCTGGGTTTGCGCAGGGACGCGGCTGCTCTGGGCGTGGTTCCGGGAAACGCAGCGGCGCCGACCCTGGGT
CTCGCACATTCTTCACGTCCGTTCGCAGCGTCACCCGGATCTTCGCCGCTACCCTTGTGGGCCCCCCGGC
GACGCTTCCTGCTCCGCCCCTAAGTCGGGAAGGTTCCTTGCGGTTCGCGGCGTGCCGGACGTGACAAACG
GAAGCCGCACGTCTCACTAGTACCCTCGCAGACGGACAGCGCCAGGGAGCAATGGCAGCGCGCCGACCGC
GATGGGCTGTGGCCAATAGCGGCTGCTCAGCAGGGCGCGCCGAGAGCAGCGGCCGGGAAGGGGCGGTGCG
GGAGGCGGGGTGTGGNGCGGNANNGNNNNCNCNGTNCCAGCNNNNNANNNGNNNNNCANNNNACNNNNNN
NCNGANN
